Addgene plasmid #50858: pmRFP-N1 human cofilin S3E
Purpose: expresses psuedo-phosporylated, non-activatable cofilin fused to mRFP in mammalian cells
Depositing lab: James Bamburg. Depositing organization: Colorado State University, Fort Collins. Publication: Cdc42 regulates cofilin during the establishment of neuronal polarity. Garvalov BK, Flynn KC, Neukirchen D, Meyn L, Teusch N, Wu X, Brakebusch C, Bamburg JR, Bradke F. J Neurosci. 2007 Nov 28;27(48):13117-29. 10.1523/JNEUROSCI.3322-07.2007 PubMed 18045906.
Backbone
  Vector backbone: pmRFP-N1
  Backbone manufacturer: R.Y. Tsien, PNAS 2002 v99 pp7877–7882
  Vector type: Mammalian Expression
  Selectable markers: Neomycin (select with G418)
Growth in bacteria
  Bacterial resistance: Kanamycin, 50 μg/mL
  Growth temperature: 37°C
  Growth strain: DH5alpha
  Copy number: Unknown
Gene/Insert
  Gene/Insert name: cofilin 1 S3E (alt name: CFL1)
  Species: H. sapiens (human)
  Insert size (bp): 500
  Mutation: S3E psuedo-phosporylated, non-activatable
  Entrez Gene: CFL1 (a.k.a. CFL, HEL-S-15, cofilin)
  Promoter: CMV
  Tag / fusion protein: mRFP (C terminal on backbone)
  Cloning method: Restriction Enzyme; 5′ cloning site EcoRI (not destroyed); 3′ cloning site XmaI (not destroyed)
  Sequencing primers: 5′ CMV-F; 3′ mRFP1-R
Terms and licenses: Academic/Nonprofit Terms; Industry Terms: Not Available to Industry
Depositor comments: Please note that Addgene's sequencing results identified a F56L mutation in the mRFP sequence. According to the depositing laboratory, this does not affect the RFP fluorescence.
How to cite: pmRFP-N1 human cofilin S3E was a gift from James Bamburg (Addgene plasmid # 50858 ; http://n2t.net/addgene:50858 ; RRID:Addgene_50858)
