[The description below was written by a language model from this plasmid's Addgene catalogue record.]
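Description:
pmRFP-N1 human cofilin S3E is a mammalian expression plasmid built on the pmRFP-N1 backbone, an N1-style fusion vector in which an inserted coding sequence is placed upstream of, and in frame with, monomeric red fluorescent protein. It is propagated in E. coli under kanamycin selection, and it carries a neomycin resistance marker that allows G418 selection of transfected mammalian cells. The record does not state the origin of replication or the copy number, and no feature table is provided, so other backbone elements cannot be confirmed.

The insert is human cofilin 1 (CFL1), about 500 bp, cloned between EcoRI and XmaI sites that both remain intact. Expression is driven by the CMV promoter, giving strong constitutive transcription in many mammalian cell types, and the product is cofilin carrying mRFP at its C terminus. The cofilin carries an S3E substitution: serine 3 is the regulatory site whose phosphorylation inactivates cofilin's actin-binding and filament-severing activity, and replacing it with glutamate mimics the phosphorylated state. Because the glutamate cannot be removed by phosphatases, the protein is described as pseudo-phosphorylated and non-activatable. Repository sequencing also found an F56L change in the mRFP portion, which the depositing laboratory reports does not affect red fluorescence.

The construct is used to express and visualise an inactive cofilin form in living or fixed cells, typically as a comparison for wild-type or constitutively active variants in studies of actin dynamics. The associated publication concerns Cdc42 regulation of cofilin during the establishment of neuronal polarity.
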