>Addgene plasmid #50858 | pmRFP-N1 human cofilin S3E | addgene partial sequence | sequence record 78934 | CMV-F 5'-CGCAAATGGGCGGTAGGCGTG-3'
CTCGAGCTCAAGCTTCGAATTCACCACCATGGCCGAAGGTGTGGCTGTCTCTGATGGTGTCATCAAGGTG
TTCAACGACATGAAGGTGCGTAAGTCTTCAACGCCAGAGGAGGTGAAGAAGCGCAAGAAGGCGGTGCTCT
TCTGCCTGAGTGAGGACAAGAAGAACATCATCCTGGAGGAGGGCAAGGAGATCCTGGTGGGCGATGTGGG
CCAGACTGTCGACGATCCCTACGCCACCTTTGTCAAGATGCTGCCAGATAAGGACTGCCGCTATGCCCTC
TATGATGCAACCTATGAGACCAAGGAGAGCAAGAAGGAGGATCTGGTGTTTATCTTCTGGGCCCCCGAGT
CTGCGCCCCTTAAGAGCAAAATGATTTATGCCAGCTCCAAGGACGCCATCAAGAAGAAGCTGACAGGGAT
CAAGCATGAATTGCAAGCAAACTGCTACGAGGAGGTCAAGGACCGCTGCACCCTGGCAGAGAAGCTGGGG
GGCAGTGCGGTCATCTCCCTGGAGGGCAAGCCTTTGTTATCCCGGGATCCGATGGCCTCCTCCGAGGACG
TCATCAAGGAGTTCATGCGCTTCAAGGTGCGCATGGAGGGCTCCGTGAACGGCCACGAGTTCGAGATCG
