>Addgene plasmid #50858 | pmRFP-N1 human cofilin S3E | addgene partial sequence | sequence record 79559 | SV40pA-R 5'-GAAATTTGTGATGCTATTGC-3'
ATGTTTCAGGTTCAGGGGGAGGTGTGGGAGGTTTTTTAAAGCAAGTAAAACCTCTACAAATGTGGTATGG
CTGATTATGATCTAGAGTCGCGGCCAATTCTTAGGCGCCGGTGGAGTGGCGGCCCTCGGCGCGCTCGTAC
TGTTCCACGATGGTGTAGTCCTCGTTGTGGGAGGTGATGTCCAGCTTGATGTCGGTCTTGTAGGCGCCGG
GCAGCTGCACGGGCTTCTTGGCCATGTAGGTGGTCTTGACCTCGGCGTCGTAGTGGCCGCCGTCCTTCAG
CTTCAGCCTCATCTTGATCTCGCCCTTCAGGGCGCCGTCCTCGGGGTACATCCGCTCGGTGGAGGCCTCC
CAGCCCATGGTCTTCTTCTGCATTACGGGGCCGTCGGAGGGGAAGTTGGTGCCGCGCAGCTTCACCTTGT
AGATGAACTCGCCGTCCTGCAGGGAGGAGTCCTGGGTCACGGTCACCACGCCGCCGTCCTCGAAGTTCAT
CACGCGCTCCCACTTGAAGCCCTCGGGGAAGGACAGCTTCAAGTAGTCGGGGATGTCGGCGGGGTGCTTC
ACGTAGGCCTTGGAGCCGTACTGGAACTGAGGGGACAGGATGTCCCAGGCGAGGGGCAGGGGGCCGCCCT
TGGTCACCTTCAGCTTGGCGGTCTGGGTGCCCTCGTAGGGGCGGCCCTCGCCCTCGCCCTCGATCTCGAA
CTCGTGGCCGTTCACGGAGCCCTCCATGCGCACCTTGAAGCGCATGAACTCCTTGATGACGTCCTCGGAG
GAGGCCATCGGATCCCGGGATAACAAAGGCTTGCCCTCCA
